>Addgene plasmid #1670 | L4671 | depositor full sequence | sequence record 280 | Author sequence
ATGACCATGATTACGCCAAGCTTGGGCTGCAGGTCGGCTATAATAAGTTCTTGAATAAAATAATTTTCCC
GACAAAACATGAGTATTTCTTTCGAAAATAAAAGTGCAGGCTAATTAGAGATTATTCTGTAATTAACTGC
ATAATTTGTCACGTGCCATAGTTTTACATTCCACTACGTCATAGTTCTTAAAATACTAATCTCCTGAAAA
TAGAAGTAGGTGAAGAAAGTTTAATTATCAGTTCTAAAATGACAATTGATCTTTGGAATATGTTCTGAAA
CTACCGATCATTGAACAGATGCTATTTGAATGATATAGAATTGTATATTTGCAATTTCTGAAACGCGTTC
TTAAAGGCACACAGATTAATTCAAAAGGGTCTGGCCGCAAAAAGGTTTATGGTGGCCGATTTTGAGTTTT
GTGTGTGATTGCTTTTTCACAATCAGTGTTTTCAGGATTATGTGATGAACTAGATCTTCAAGTTTCGTTA
CATTTCATATGTTTTCGGAACTCACGAAGTACATATTGGGTATTGTGCTCAAAAAATTCAGCAATCAGCT
TCGCTCCGCTGACTTTAGAACCCAAAAAAATAGTATGGCCAAACTGACTGTGTTACGATCATTTCAATTT
TTCAATACATATTTAAGATTTCTAAGAGTAAGAAGGTCAAAAACTGTTCTGGAATACATATATATTTTTC
AGGTTACAATTAGTCAAAAAGTGCACTGAAATATACGTTTTAATTTCACGAATAACCCAATTAGTTCAAT
GTATTTTTGGTCAACCAACGTTAAAGTTTGGCTTCCAACCAATTATCATTTCTGATCAACCACAATGTTT
TTTCTTTATCTGCAAGTTAATTTTTTATTTTTATCCAGATGTTTGGCATATTTTTCAATTCTTCACTAGC
GCCCACTTCTTGCACTTCCGGCGCCCTGAATCTAATGCATCTGTTGCAAGAATTGAAAGACCAATCAACA
CATTGTTTTCTTCACGAGATACTGAAGAAAATGAATAAAAACAGAGAAAAAGAGCCATGTGATTAGTGAC
AACTGTTGCTAACAGATACCATAGCTTGGACTTGGTACGTGATGGCAACGTATGGGTCAACAAAAATGAT
TGCAGAGGGGGTGCAAAACAGTCAAGTCGAGAAAATATGAAAAACAGAAAACAAAGAACAGAAAAATGGG
TTTGAGAGTCAGTATAATTTATAAAAGAAAAATTGTACATAGAAATTAACCATTTTTGTAGAAGAAGTTA
TTTTTCAAGCATCGTTAAAAATTATTCAAAGCACCTTATTTCATATTTAATTTTAAACATGGTTAAATGA
ACAACACGGTGCGCAATCAGGAAAACTTGAAATCTGAAACTGTTGTTGTGATCTTCTTCGCAACTGTTCA
GATAGCACTAGTGTAATGTTAAGAGTGCGCGAATATAATGGAATATAATGGATCACACCTCCTGCCATCA
GGTAAACGTCTCTGTTATCACATATTTCCAACTATTAAATTTTTACCTTTTACAGTTTTACATTTTTTTG
AAAAAAGTAACTTTTTGTCTTCAAAATCCCTGACGAAAATATCAAATATTTTAATCGAGACTGCAGAGGA
ACCGATTGATGATTTGGAAAATCCAGCTTTACCTGTGTAAGAACTGAAAAGTTTCATAACCCTAGGGTAT
TCCCAGTTACATTCCCCACTGGCTAACAATAGCACCCAGTTTTTCATCACCTTTCTTCAAATTTCTCGGC
GATTTGTTAAAAACAAAATTTGTGTCCCTTCTCTGATATCTCTATGTCTCTAAACACAAGTTCATCGGAA
AACGAAGGAGGGTAGGTGTTGGTTGGGCTCCCGAAGTGAAAATAGAAGAGCAAGAATAGAATATTAGAGA
GAGAGTGCAGAGAGGGCGGGATAGCTCCCGGGATTCCGTTTTCTTCTTCTTTATCTTCAACGATGATGTG
TGTGCGTGTTGTATAGATTCTGTTGCTCCCCCACAACTCGCTCCGAAGGCTCAATACAATTCAATTGATA
TTGGAGGAGAGCCTACCGGAGTGGGAGGATAAGAAGAAACATAAGAAGAAGAAGAAGAAGAAGCATGCTT
CTGGTTTTTGATGCTATGAAAACGGCACAAAAAGATGATTGAGGTCCCTTTTCAATACCTTCTCTCATCT
TTCAAATCCCATTGAAACCTAAAACTTCTCACCACGCTTTACCATTGTTCTCCAAAAACTTATAGCAATG
TCTATAACTTTTTTATCTCTGAAAAGCAGTGTTCCATTTTTCTTTTTCCTATTTTATTTCAATTGTTTCT
CACATTTCGTTTGGATTCTTTGCTTGTCAACCAGCTTCTTCTTCCACTTTTACCGTCTAATTTTCAGGGC
AGGGAGCCATCAAACCCACGACCACTAGATCCATCTAGAGGATCCCCGGGATTGGCCAAAGGACCCAAAG
GAGGACCCTTGGAGGGTACCGAGCTCAGAAAAAATGACTGCTCCAAAGAAGAAGCGTAAGGTACCGGTAG
AAAAAATGAGTAAAGGAGAAGAACTTTTCACTGGAGTTGTCCCAATTCTTGTTGAATTAGATGGTGATGT
TAATGGGCACAAATTTTCTGTCAGTGGAGAGGGTGAAGGTGATGCAACATACGGAAAACTTACCCTTAAA
TTTATTTGCACTACTGGAAAACTACCTGTTCCATGGGTAAGTTTAAACATATATATACTAACTAACCCTG
ATTATTTAAATTTTCAGCCAACACTTGTCACTACTTTCGGTTATGGTCTTCAATGCTTCGCCAGATACCC
AGATCATATGAAACAGCATGACTTTTTCAAGAGTGCCATGCCCGAAGGTTATGTACAGGAAAGAACTATA
TTTTTCAAAGATGACGGGAACTACAAGACACGTAAGTTTAAACAGTTCGGTACTAACTAACCATACATAT
TTAAATTTTCAGGTGCTGAAGTCAAGTTTGAAGGTGATACCCTTGTTAATAGAATCGAGTTAAAAGGTAT
TGATTTTAAAGAAGATGGAAACATTCTTGGACACAAATTGGAATACAACTATAACTCACACAATGTATAC
ATCATGGCAGACAAACAAAAGAATGGAATCAAAGTTGTAAGTTTAAACATGATTTTACTAACTAACTAAT
CTGATTTAAATTTTCAGAACTTCAAAATTAGACACAACATTGAAGATGGAAGCGTTCAACTAGCAGACCA
TTATCAACAAAATACTCCAATTGGCGATGGCCCTGTCCTTTTACCAGACAACCATTACCTGTCCTACCAA
TCTGCCCTTTCGAAAGATCCCAACGAAAAGAGAGACCACATGGTCCTTCTTGAGTTTGTAACAGCTGCTG
GGATTACACATGGCATGGATGAACTATACAAATGCCCGGTGGGTGAAGACCAGAAACAGCACCTCGAACT
GAGCCGCGATATTGCCCAGCGTTTCAACGCGCTGTATGGCGAGATCGATCCCGTCGTTTTACAACGTCGT
GACTGGGAAAACCCTGGCGTTACCCAACTTAATCGCCTTGCAGCACATCCCCCTTTCGCCAGCTGGCGTA
ATAGCGAAGAGGCCCGCACCGATCGCCCTTCCCAACAGTTGCGAAGGTAAGTTTAAACAGATCCATACTA
ACTAACTTGTTCTGACATAATTTTCAGCTTGAATGGCGAATGGCGCTTTGCCTGGTTTCCGGCACCAGAA
GCGGTGCCGGAAAGCTGGCTGGAGTGCGATCTTCCTGAGGCCGATACTGTCGTCGTCCCCTCAAACTGGC
AGATGCACGGTTACGATGCGCCCATCTACACCAACGTGACCTATCCCATTACGGTCAATCCGCCGTTTGT
TCCCACGGAGAATCCGACGGGTTGTTACTCGCTCACATTTAATGTTGATGAAAGCTGGCTACAGGAAGGC
CAGACGCGAATTATTTTTGATGGCGTTAACTCGGCGTTTCATCTGTGGTGCAACGGGCGCTGGGTCGGTT
ACGGCCAGGTAAGTTTAATTAAGTTGATACTAACTAACAAGATCTGATTAATTTTCAGGACAGTCGTTTG
CCGTCTGAATTTGACCTGAGCGCATTTTTACGCGCCGGAGAAAACCGCCTCGCGGTGATGGTGCTGCGCT
GGAGTGACGGCAGTTATCTGGAAGATCAGGATATGTGGCGGATGAGCGGCATTTTCCGTGACGTCTCGTT
GCTGCATAAACCGACTACACAAATCAGCGATTTCCATGTTGCCACTCGCTTTAATGATGATTTCTCCCGC
GCTGTACTGGAGGCTGAAGTCCAGGTAAGTTTAAACAGGATCTTACTAACTAACATGCTAACACTGAATT
TTCAGATGTGCGGCGAGTTGCGTGACTACCTACGGGTAACAGTTTCTTTATGGCAGGGTGAAACGCAGGT
CGCCAGCGGCACCGCGCCTTTCGGCGGTGAAATTATCGATGAGCGTGGTGGTTATGCCGATCGCGTCACA
CTACGTCTGAACGTCGAAAACCCGAAACTGTGGAGCGCCGAAATCCCGAATCTCTATCGTGCGGTGGTTG
AACTGCACACCGCCGACGGCACGCTGATTGAAGCAGAAGCCTGCGATGTCGGTTTCCGCGAGGTGCGGAT
TGAAAATGGTCTGCTGCTGCTGAACGGCAAGCCGTTGCTGATTCGAGGCGTTAACCGTCACGAGCATCAT
CCTCTGCATGGTCAGGTCATGGATGAGCAGACGATGGTGCAGGATGTAAGTTTAAACTATTCGTTACTAA
CTAACTTTAAACATTTAAATTTTCAGATCCTGCTGATGAAGCAGAACAACTTTAACGCCGTGCGCTGTTC
GCATTATCCGAACCATCCGCTGTGGTACACGCTGTGCGACCGCTACGGCCTGTATGTGGTGGATGAAGCC
AATATTGAAACCCACGGCATGGTGCCAATGAATCGTCTGACCGATGATCCGCGCTGGCTACCGGCGATGA
GCGAACGCGTAACGCGAATGGTGCAGCGCGATCGTAATCACCCGAGTGTGATCATCTGGTCGCTGGGGAA
TGGTAAGTTTAAACAGTTGAATACTAACTAACGGAGATCTTTGAAATTTTCAGAATCAGGCCACGGCGCT
AATCACGACGCGCTGTATCGCTGGATCAAATCTGTCGATCCTTCCCGCCCGGTGCAGTATGAAGGCGGCG
GAGCCGACACCACGGCCACCGATATTATTTGCCCGATGTACGCGCGCGTGGATGAAGACCAGCCCTTCCC
GGCTGTGCCGAAATGGTCCATCAAAAAATGGCTTTCGCTACCTGGAGAGACGCGCCCGCTGATTCTTTGC
GAGGTAAGTTTAAACAGAACTCTACTAACTAACACATTAGATCCTAATTTTCAGTACGCTCACGCGATGG
GCAACAGTCTTGGCGGTTTCGCTAAATACTGGCAGGCGTTTCGTCAGTATCCCCGTTTACAGGGCGGCTT
CGTCTGGGACTGGGTGGATCAGTCGCTGATTAAATATGATGAAAACGGCAACCCGTGGTCGGCTTACGGC
GGTGATTTTGGCGATACGCCGAACGATCGCCAGTTCTGTATGAACGGTCTGGTCTTTGCCGACCGCACGC
CGCATCCAGCGTAAGTTTAAACAATAACCTACTAACTAACGTAGATAATTTAAATTTTCAGGCTGACGGA
AGCAAAACACCAGCAGCAGTTTTTCCAGTTCCGTTTATCCGGGCAAACCATCGAAGTGACCAGCGAATAC
CTGTTCCGTCATAGCGATAACGAGCTCCTGCACTGGATGGTGGCGCTGGATGGTAAGCCGCTGGCAAGCG
GTGAAGTGCCTCTGGATGTCGCTCCACAAGGTAAACAGTTGATTGAACTGCCTGAACTACCGCAGCCGGA
GAGCGCCGGGCAACTCTGGCTCACAGTACGCGTAGTGCAACCGAACGCGACCGCATGGTCAGAAGCCGGG
CACATCAGCGCATGGCAGCAGTGGAGGTAAGTTTAAACAAGATCCTACTAACTAACTCTACATTGATGAA
TTTTCAGACTGGCGGAAAACCTCAGTGTGACGCTCCCCGCCGCGTCCCACGCCATCCCGCATCTGACCAC
CAGCGAAATGGATTTTTGCATCGAGCTGGGTAATAAGCGTTGGCAATTTAACCGCCAGTCAGGCTTTCTT
TCACAGATGTGGATTGGCGATAAAAAACAACTGCTGACGCCGCTGCGCGATCAGTTCACCCGTGCACCGC
TGGATAACGACATTGGCGTAAGTGAAGCGACCCGCATTGACCCTAACGCCTGGGTCGGTAAGTTTAAACA
AAGTTGTACTAACTAACGAAGATCTTGATAATTTTCAGAACGCTGGAAGGCGGCGGGCCATTACCAGGCC
GAAGCAGCGTTGTTGCAGTGCACGGCAGATACACTTGCTGATGCGGTGCTGATTACGACCGCTCACGCGT
GGCAGCATCAGGGGAAAACCTTATTTATCAGCCGGAAAACCTACCGGATTGATGGTAGTGGTCAAATGGC
GATTACCGTTGATGTTGAAGTGGCGAGCGATACACCGCATCCGGCGCGGATTGGCCTGAACTGCCAGCTG
GCGCAGGTAGCAGAGCGGGTAAACTGGCTCGGATTAGGGCCGCAAGAAAACTATCCCGACCGCCTTACTG
CCGCCTGTTTTGACCGCTGGGATCTGCCATTGTCAGACATGTAGTAAGTTTAAACTTGATAGTACTAACT
AACATGTTTCATTTAAATTTTCAGTACCCCGTACGTCTTCCCGAGCGAAAACGGTCTGCGCTGCGGGACG
CGCGAATTGAATTATGGCCCACACCAGTGGCGCGGCGACTTCCAGTTCAACATCAGCCGCTACAGTCAAC
AGCAACTGATGGAAACCAGCCATCGCCATCTGCTGCACGCGGAAGAAGGCACATGGCTGAATATCGACGG
TTTCCATATGGGGATTGGTGGCGACGACTCCTGGAGCCCGTCAGTATCGGCGGAATTCCAACTGAGCGCC
GGTCGCTACCATTACCAACTTGTCTGGTGTCAAAAATAATAGGGGCCGCTGTCATCAGAGTAAGTTTAAA
CTGAGTTCTACTAACTAACGAGTAATATTTAAATTTTCAGCATCTCGCGCCCGTGCCTCTGACTTCTAAG
TCCAATTACTCTTCAACATCCCTACATGCTCTTTCTCCCTGTGCTCCCACCCCCTATTTTTGTTATTATC
AAAAAACTTCTCTTAATTTCTTTGTTTTTTAGCTTCTTTTAAGTCACCTCTAACAATGAAATTGTGTAGA
TTCAAAAATAGAATTAATTCGTAATAAAAAGTCGAAAAAAATTGTGCTCCCTCCCCCCATTAATAATAAT
TCTATCCCAAAATCTACACAATGTTCTGTGTACACTTCTTATGTTTTTTACTTCTGATAAATTTTTTTGA
AACATCATAGAAAAAACCGCACACAAAATACCTTATCATATGTTACGTTTCAGTTTATGACCGCAATTTT
TATTTCTTCGCACGTCTGGGCCTCTCATGACGTCAAATCATGCTCATCGTGAAAAAGTTTTGGAGTATTT
TTGGAATTTTTCAATCAAGTGAAAGTTTATGAAATTAATTTTCCTGCTTTTGCTTTTTGGGGTTTCCCCT
ATTGTTTGTCAAGATTTCGAGGACGGCGTTTTTCTTGCTAAAATCACAAGTATTGATGAGCACGATGCAA
GAAAGATCGGAAGAAGGTTTGGGTTTGAGGCTCAGTGGAAGGTGAGTAGAAGTTGATAATTTGAAAGTGG
AGTAGTGTCTATGGGGTTTTTGCCTTAAATGACAGAATACATTCCCAATATACCAAACATAACTGTTTCC
TACTAGTCGGCCGTACGGGCCCTTTCGTCTCGCGCGTTTCGGTGATGACGGTGAAAACCTCTGACACATG
CAGCTCCCGGAGACGGTCACAGCTTGTCTGTAAGCGGATGCCGGGAGCAGACAAGCCCGTCAGGGCGCGT
CAGCGGGTGTTGGCGGGTGTCGGGGCTGGCTTAACTATGCGGCATCAGAGCAGATTGTACTGAGAGTGCA
CCATATGCGGTGTGAAATACCGCACAGATGCGTAAGGAGAAAATACCGCATCAGGCGGCCTTAAGGGCCT
CGTGATACGCCTATTTTTATAGGTTAATGTCATGATAATAATGGTTTCTTAGACGTCAGGTGGCACTTTT
CGGGGAAATGTGCGCGGAACCCCTATTTGTTTATTTTTCTAAATACATTCAAATATGTATCCGCTCATGA
GACAATAACCCTGATAAATGCTTCAATAATATTGAAAAAGGAAGAGTATGAGTATTCAACATTTCCGTGT
CGCCCTTATTCCCTTTTTTGCGGCATTTTGCCTTCCTGTTTTTGCTCACCCAGAAACGCTGGTGAAAGTA
AAAGATGCTGAAGATCAGTTGGGTGCACGAGTGGGTTACATCGAACTGGATCTCAACAGCGGTAAGATCC
TTGAGAGTTTTCGCCCCGAAGAACGTTTTCCAATGATGAGCACTTTTAAAGTTCTGCTATGTGGCGCGGT
ATTATCCCGTATTGACGCCGGGCAAGAGCAACTCGGTCGCCGCATACACTATTCTCAGAATGACTTGGTT
GAGTACTCACCAGTCACAGAAAAGCATCTTACGGATGGCATGACAGTAAGAGAATTATGCAGTGCTGCCA
TAACCATGAGTGATAACACTGCGGCCAACTTACTTCTGACAACGATCGGAGGACCGAAGGAGCTAACCGC
TTTTTTGCACAACATGGGGGATCATGTAACTCGCCTTGATCGTTGGGAACCGGAGCTGAATGAAGCCATA
CCAAACGACGAGCGTGACACCACGATGCCTGTAGCAATGGCAACAACGTTGCGCAAACTATTAACTGGCG
AACTACTTACTCTAGCTTCCCGGCAACAATTAATAGACTGGATGGAGGCGGATAAAGTTGCAGGACCACT
TCTGCGCTCGGCCCTTCCGGCTGGCTGGTTTATTGCTGATAAATCTGGAGCCGGTGAGCGTGGGTCTCGC
GGTATCATTGCAGCACTGGGGCCAGATGGTAAGCCCTCCCGTATCGTAGTTATCTACACGACGGGGAGTC
AGGCAACTATGGATGAACGAAATAGACAGATCGCTGAGATAGGTGCCTCACTGATTAAGCATTGGTAACT
GTCAGACCAAGTTTACTCATATATACTTTAGATTGATTTAAAACTTCATTTTTAATTTAAAAGGATCTAG
GTGAAGATCCTTTTTGATAATCTCATGACCAAAATCCCTTAACGTGAGTTTTCGTTCCACTGAGCGTCAG
ACCCCGTAGAAAAGATCAAAGGATCTTCTTGAGATCCTTTTTTTCTGCGCGTAATCTGCTGCTTGCAAAC
AAAAAAACCACCGCTACCAGCGGTGGTTTGTTTGCCGGATCAAGAGCTACCAACTCTTTTTCCGAAGGTA
ACTGGCTTCAGCAGAGCGCAGATACCAAATACTGTCCTTCTAGTGTAGCCGTAGTTAGGCCACCACTTCA
AGAACTCTGTAGCACCGCCTACATACCTCGCTCTGCTAATCCTGTTACCAGTGGCTGCTGCCAGTGGCGA
TAAGTCGTGTCTTACCGGGTTGGACTCAAGACGATAGTTACCGGATAAGGCGCAGCGGTCGGGCTGAACG
GGGGGTTCGTGCACACAGCCCAGCTTGGAGCGAACGACCTACACCGAACTGAGATACCTACAGCGTGAGC
ATTGAGAAAGCGCCACGCTTCCCGAAGGGAGAAAGGCGGACAGGTATCCGGTAAGCGGCAGGGTCGGAAC
AGGAGAGCGCACGAGGGAGCTTCCAGGGGGAAACGCCTGGTATCTTTATAGTCCTGTCGGGTTTCGCCAC
CTCTGACTTGAGCGTCGATTTTTGTGATGCTCGTCAGGGGGGCGGAGCCTATGGAAAAACGCCAGCAACG
CGGCCTTTTTACGGTTCCTGGCCTTTTGCTGGCCTTTTGCTCACATGTTCTTTCCTGCGTTATCCCCTGA
TTCTGTGGATAACCGTATTACCGCCTTTGAGTGAGCTGATACCGCTCGCCGCAGCCGAACGACCGAGCGC
AGCGAGTCAGTGAGCGAGGAAGCGGAAGAGCGCCCAATACGCAAACCGCCTCTCCCCGCGCGTTGGCCGA
TTCATTAATGCAGCTGGCACGACAGGTTTCCCGACTGGAAAGCGGGCAGTGAGCGCAACGCAATTAATGT
GAGTTAGCTCACTCATTAGGCACCCCAGGCTTTACACTTTATGCTTCCGGCTCGTATGTTGTGTGGAATT
GTGAGCGGATAACAATTTCACACAGGAAACAGCT
Features (pLannotate 1.2.2; 16 found; start..end, strand, type, name):
   2414..2430    -  misc_feature   MCS (fragment): pUC18/19 multiple cloning site
   2529..3392    +  CDS            cpCitrine: cpCitrine is a basic (constitutively fluorescent) green/yellow fluorescent protein published in 2001, derived from Aequorea victoria.
   3396..3476    +  CDS            trpS (fragment): SYW_ECOLI - Experimental evidence at protein level: Swiss-Prot protein existence level 1. Catalyzes the attachment of tryptophan to tRNA(Trp). Amino acylates tRNA(Trp) with both L- and D-tryptophan, although D-tryptophan is a poor substrate (PubMed:10918062). From Escherichia coli (strain K12).
   3481..3613    +  CDS            lacZα (fragment): LacZα fragment of β-galactosidase; lacZ fragment
   3665..3999    +  CDS            lacZ (fragment): β-galactosidase; lacZ
   4046..7036    +  CDS            lacZ: BGAL_ECOLI - Experimental evidence at protein level: Swiss-Prot protein existence level 1. From Escherichia coli (strain K12).
   7589..7741    +  CDS            aex-5 (fragment): AEX5_CAEEL - Also known as kpc-3 From Caenorhabditis elegans.
   7869..7904    +  CDS            rop (fragment): Rop protein, which maintains plasmids at low copy number; rop
   8006..8105    +  misc_feature   bom (fragment): basis of mobility region from pBR322
   8203..8307    +  promoter       AmpR promoter: bla
   8308..9168    +  CDS            AmpR: β-lactamase; bla; confers resistance to ampicillin, carbenicillin, and related antibiotics
   9339..9927    +  rep_origin     ori: high-copy-number ColE1/pMB1/pBR322/pUC origin of replication
  10110..10202   +  CDS            lacI (fragment): lac repressor; lacI; The lac repressor binds to the lac operator to inhibit transcription in E. coli. This inhibition can be relieved by adding lactose or isopropyl-β-D-thiogalactopyranoside (IPTG).
  10215..10236   +  protein_bind   CAP binding site: CAP binding activates transcription in the presence of cAMP. E. coli catabolite activator protein
  10251..10281   +  promoter       lac promoter: promoter for the E. coli lac operon
  10289..10305   +  protein_bind   lac operator: The lac repressor binds to the lac operator to inhibit transcription in E. coli. This inhibition can be relieved by adding lactose or isopropyl-β-D-thiogalactopyranoside (IPTG). lac repressor encoded by lacI
