[The description below was written by a language model from this plasmid's Addgene catalogue record and pLannotate feature annotations shown in this document.]
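Description:
L4671 is a Caenorhabditis elegans expression vector from a laboratory vector kit, catalogued as an empty backbone of roughly 10.3 kb with no separate insert; the parent backbone is listed as unknown. It is propagated in E. coli through a high-copy ColE1/pUC-type origin and selected with ampicillin via the bla (AmpR) gene and its promoter. The feature table also picks up backbone remnants typical of pUC/pBR322-derived plasmids: fragments of rop, bom and lacI, a CAP binding site, the lac promoter and operator, and a piece of the pUC multiple cloning site.

The payload, as given by the modular component list in the record, begins with myo-3 sequences (myo3-2341 and myo3Tsa), which presumably provide the upstream regulatory region. These are followed by an SV40 nuclear localisation signal, a GFP coding region split into segments by synthetic introns (IVS elements), and a lacZ coding region likewise interrupted by multiple introns. The component list is truncated in the record, so the downstream parts, including any 3' UTR, are not fully stated. The GFP carries the T203Y substitution, characteristic of yellow-shifted variants, which explains why the automated annotation labels this region as a Citrine-like protein; the "circularly permuted" label should be taken as a similarity match rather than a description. The several separate lacZ hits likewise reflect one β-galactosidase gene broken up by introns, and the short trpS and aex-5 matches are probably incidental or linker/3'-region similarities. Together these parts would encode a nuclear-targeted GFP–β-galactosidase fusion reporter. The record does not state a specific application beyond worm expression.
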