Addgene plasmid #1670: L4671
Purpose: (Empty Backbone)
Depositing lab: Andrew Fire. Depositing organization: Carnegie Institution for Science.
Backbone
  Vector backbone: Unknown
  Backbone size (bp): 10332
  Vector type: Worm Expression
Growth in bacteria
  Bacterial resistance: Ampicillin, 100 μg/mL
  Growth temperature: 37°C
  Growth strain: DH5alpha
  Copy number: Unknown
Gene/Insert
  Gene/Insert name: None
  Tag / fusion protein: myo3-2341, myo3Tsa, SV40NLS, gfpN, IVSR, gfpGLA, IVSS, IVST, gfpT203Y, gfpC, lacZN, IVSB, IVSD, IVSE, IVSF, IVSG, IVSH, ...
  Cloning method: Restriction Enzyme
Terms and licenses: Academic/Nonprofit Terms; Industry Terms: Not Available to Industry
Depositor comments: See Fire Lab Vector Kit Documentation 1999. Fire Lab Miniprep Number pPD133.63, Ligation number L4671.
How to cite: L4671 was a gift from Andrew Fire (Addgene plasmid # 1670 ; http://n2t.net/addgene:1670 ; RRID:Addgene_1670)
