>Addgene plasmid #1670 | L4671 | addgene partial sequence | sequence record 16802 | 1670_m13reverse
GGGCGCGGTCGGCTATATAAGTTCTTGAATAAAATAATTTTCCCGACAAAACATGAGTATTTCTTTCGAA
AATAAAAGTGCAGGCTAATTAGAGATTATTCTGTAATTAACTGCATAATTTGTCACGTGCCATAGTTTTA
CATTCCACTACGTCATAGTTCTTAAAATACTAATCTCCTGAAAATAGAAGTAGGTGAAGAAAGTTTAATT
ATCAGTTCTAAAATGACAATTGATCTTTGGAATATGTTCTGAAACTACCGATCATTGAACAGATGCTATT
TGAATGATATAGAATTGTATATTTGCAATTTCTGAAACGCGTTCTTAAAGGCACACAGATTAATTCAAAA
GGGTCTGGCCGCAAAAAGGTTTATGGTGGCCGATTTTGAGTTTTGTGTGTGATTGCTTTTTCACAATCAG
TGTTTTCAGGATTATGTGATGAACTAGATCTTCAAGTTTCGTTACATTTCATATGTTTTCGGAACTCACG
AAGTACATATTGGGTATTGTGCTCAAAAAATTCAGCAATCAGCTTCGCTCCGCTGACTTTAGAACCCAAA
AAAATAGTATGGCCAAACTGACTGTGTTACGATCATTTCAATTTTTCAATACATATTTAAGATTTCTAAG
AGTAAGAAGGTCAAAAACTGTTCTGGAATACATATATATTTTTCAGGTTACAATTAGTCAAAAAGTGCAC
TGAAATATACGTTTTAATTTCACGAATAACCCAATTAGTTCAATGTATTTTTGGTCAACCAACGTTAAAG
TTTGGCTTCCAACCAATTATCATTTCTGATCAACCACAATGTTTTTTCTTTATCTGCAAGTTAATTTTTT
ATTTTTATCCAGATGTTTGGCATATTTTTCAATTCTTCACTAGCGCCCACTTCTTGCACTTCCGGCGCCC
TGAATCTAATGCATCTGGTGGCAAGAATTGAAAGACCATCNACACATTGTTTTCCTCACGAGATACTGAA
GAAATGAATAAAAACCGAGAAAAAGAGCCTGTGATTAGTGACACTGTGCTACAGANACCATAGCTGGACT
GGNACGGATGGCACGTAGGGTCACAAANGATGCNGAGGGGNGCAACCGTCAGTCAGAAATTGAAANCGAA
CCAGACGAAANGGTTGAANCNTNATTNAAAAAAATGGCNTNAATTACCTTTGGAAAAATNTTNCCCCCNT
AAATNNCCACCCTNTTCNTTATTTACGGTAAGAAACCGGCCCCCGAANTGACCAAGGGGGNCCNCCCCCC
CAACCCGGGGGGAAGGCCNAAANNAAAGNANCCCCCCCGACCCGNCCCTCNAAATTNTTNTTNTTTNNAA
NNTNCCCCCCAAAANAN
